Addgene plasmid #238820: IFNGR1-LgBiT Vector
Purpose: Express IFNGR1-LgBiT Fusion Protein in Mammalian Cells under a CMV promoter
Depositing lab: Promega Corporation.
Backbone
  Vector backbone: pFC215K LgBiT CMV-neo Flexi Vector
  Vector type: Mammalian Expression
  Selectable markers: Neomycin
Growth in bacteria
  Bacterial resistance: Kanamycin, 50 μg/mL
  Growth temperature: 37°C
  Growth strain: DH5alpha
  Copy number: High Copy
Gene/Insert
  Gene/Insert name: IFNGR1
  Species: H. sapiens (human)
  Mutation: None
  Entrez Gene: IFNGR1 (a.k.a. CD119, IFNGR, IMD27A, IMD27B)
  Promoter: CMV
  Tag / fusion protein: LgBiT (C terminal on backbone)
  Cloning method: Other
Terms and licenses: Academic/Nonprofit Terms; Industry Terms
How to cite: IFNGR1-LgBiT Vector was a gift from Promega Corporation (Addgene plasmid # 238820 ; http://n2t.net/addgene:238820 ; RRID:Addgene_238820)
