[The description below was written by a language model from this plasmid's Addgene catalogue record and pLannotate feature annotations shown in this document.]
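Description:
IFNGR1-LgBiT Vector is a mammalian expression plasmid of about 6.2 kb built on the pFC215K LgBiT CMV-neo Flexi Vector backbone. It is designed to produce human interferon gamma receptor 1 (IFNGR1, unmutated) fused at its C terminus to LgBiT. In bacteria it is maintained at high copy from a ColE1/pUC-type origin, and a ColE1 cer site helps keep the plasmid monomeric. One neo (nptII) gene provides selection in both hosts. The bacterial EM7 promoter drives it for kanamycin resistance in E. coli, and the SV40 enhancer/early promoter, with a synthetic poly(A) signal, drives it for neomycin-class selection of stably transfected mammalian cells.

In the expression cassette, the CMV immediate early enhancer and promoter are followed by a chimeric β-globin/immunoglobulin intron, which generally improves transcript processing and expression. A T7 promoter sits just upstream of the coding region and could allow in vitro transcription. The IFNGR1 open reading frame comes next, followed after a short gap, presumably a linker, by a sequence annotated as a fragment of NanoLuc luciferase. This corresponds to LgBiT, the large subunit of the split NanoLuc (NanoBiT) system. The cassette ends with an SV40 polyadenylation signal. Several other short hits in the table (partial MCS, SET1, T7 terminator, large T antigen, M13 ori, bom and tnpA fragments) look like backbone remnants rather than functional parts.

LgBiT has little activity alone and gives luminescence when complemented by a small partner peptide. The construct is therefore suited to complementation assays in live cells, such as monitoring association of IFNGR1 with a partner carrying the complementary tag. The record itself states only expression of the fusion protein in mammalian cells as the purpose.
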