Features (pLannotate 1.2.2; 20 found; start..end, strand, type, name):
    140..517     +  enhancer       CMV enhancer: human cytomegalovirus immediate early enhancer
    519..718     +  promoter       CMV promoter: human cytomegalovirus (CMV) immediate early promoter
    857..989     +  intron         chimeric intron: chimera between introns from human β-globin and immunoglobulin heavy chain genes
   1033..1051    +  promoter       T7 promoter: promoter for bacteriophage T7 RNA polymerase
   1065..2531    +  CDS            IFNGR1: INGR1_HUMAN - Experimental evidence at protein level: Swiss-Prot protein existence level 1. Receptor subunit for interferon gamma/INFG that plays crucial roles in antimicrobial, antiviral, and antitumor responses by activating effector immune cells and enhancing antigen presentation (PubMed:20015550). Associates with transmembrane accessory factor IFNGR2 to form a functional receptor (PubMed:7615558, PubMed:2971451, PubMed:7617032, PubMed:10986460, PubMed:7673114). Upon ligand binding, the intracellular domain of IFNGR1 opens out to allow association of downstream signaling components JAK1 and
   2586..3056    +  CDS            Nluc (fragment): NanoLuc® luciferase human codon-optimized
   3071..3100    +  misc_feature   MCS (fragment): pUC18/19 multiple cloning site
   3107..3156    +  CDS            SET1 (fragment): solubility-enhancement tag derived from T7 phage gene 10B
   3164..3183    +  terminator     T7 terminator (fragment): transcription terminator for bacteriophage T7 RNA polymerase
   3205..3326    -  polyA_signal   SV40 poly(A) signal: SV40 polyadenylation signal
   3349..3417    -  CDS            large T antigen (fragment): large T antigen from SV40 (simian virus 40)
   3422..3454    +  rep_origin     M13 ori (fragment): M13 bacteriophage origin of replication; arrow indicates direction of (+) strand synthesis
   3455..3506    -  misc_feature   bom (fragment): basis of mobility region from pBR322
   3571..3928    +  promoter       SV40 promoter: SV40 enhancer and early promoter
   3943..3990    +  promoter       EM7 promoter: synthetic bacterial promoter&nbsp
   4022..4813    +  CDS            neo: KKA2_KLEPN - Also known as kan, nptII. Experimental evidence at protein level: Swiss-Prot protein existence level 1. Resistance to kanamycin, neomycin, paromomycin, ribostamycin, butirosin and gentamicin B. From Klebsiella pneumoniae.
   4880..4928    +  polyA_signal   poly(A) signal: synthetic polyadenylation signal
   4949..5038    -  CDS            tnpA (fragment): TN5P_ECOLX - Also known as tnp. Experimental evidence at protein level: Swiss-Prot protein existence level 1. Mediates transposition of transposon Tn5 by a 'cut and paste' mechanism. First, the monomeric transposase binds the 19 bp inverted DNA repeats flanking the transposon. Then, dimerization of the DNA- bound transposase creates a synaptic DNA complex. After nicking of the first DNA strand, excision of the transposon proceeds through a series of intermediates. The transposase then mediates the insertion of the transposon at a new site by strand transfer. The activity of the wild- type tran
   5167..5755    -  rep_origin     ori: high-copy-number ColE1/pMB1/pBR322/pUC origin of replication
   5871..6154    +  misc_feature   cer region: ColE1-derived recombination site that helps to maintain plasmids as monomers
>Addgene plasmid #238820 | IFNGR1-LgBiT Vector | addgene full sequence | sequence record 479842 | Addgene NGS Result
TCAATATTGGCCATTAGCCATATTATTCATTGGTTATATAGCATAAATCAATATTGGCTATTGGCCATTG
CATACGTTGTATCTATATCATAATATGTACATTTATATTGGCTCATGTCCAATATGACCGCCATGTTGGC
ATTGATTATTGACTAGTTATTAATAGTAATCAATTACGGGGTCATTAGTTCATAGCCCATATATGGAGTT
CCGCGTTACATAACTTACGGTAAATGGCCCGCCTGGCTGACCGCCCAACGACCCCCGCCCATTGACGTCA
ATAATGACGTATGTTCCCATAGTAACGCCAATAGGGACTTTCCATTGACGTCAATGGGTGGAGTATTTAC
GGTAAACTGCCCACTTGGCAGTACATCAAGTGTATCATATGCCAAGTCCGCCCCCTATTGACGTCAATGA
CGGTAAATGGCCCGCCTGGCATTATGCCCAGTACATGACCTTACGGGACTTTCCTACTTGGCAGTACATC
TACGTATTAGTCATCGCTATTACCATGGTGATGCGGTTTTGGCAGTACACCAATGGGCGTGGATAGCGGT
TTGACTCACGGGGATTTCCAAGTCTCCACCCCATTGACGTCAATGGGAGTTTGTTTTGGCACCAAAATCA
ACGGGACTTTCCAAAATGTCGTAATAACCCCGCCCCGTTGACGCAAATGGGCGGTAGGCGTGTACGGTGG
GAGGTCTATATAAGCAGAGCTGGTTTAGTGAACCGTCAGATCACTAGAAGCTTTATTGCGGTAGTTTATC
ACAGTTAAATTGCTAACGCAGTCAGTGCTTCTGACACAACAGTCTCGAACTTAAGCTGCAGAAGTTGGTC
GTGAGGCACTGGGCAGGTAAGTATCAAGGTTACAAGACAGGTTTAAGGAGACCAATAGAAACTGGGCTTG
TCGAGACAGAGAAGACTCTTGCGTTTCTGATAGGCACCTATTGGTCTTACTGACATCCACTTTGCCTTTC
TCTCCACAGGTGTCCACTCCCAGTTCAATTACAGCTCTTAAGGCTAGAGTATTAATACGACTCACTATAG
GGCTAGCGATCGCCATGGCTCTCCTCTTTCTCCTACCCCTTGTCATGCAGGGTGTGAGCAGGGCTGAGAT
GGGCACCGCGGATCTGGGGCCGTCCTCAGTGCCTACACCAACTAATGTTACAATTGAATCCTATAACATG
AACCCTATCGTATATTGGGAGTACCAGATCATGCCACAGGTCCCTGTTTTTACCGTAGAGGTAAAGAACT
ATGGTGTTAAGAATTCAGAATGGATTGATGCCTGCATCAATATTTCTCATCATTATTGTAATATTTCTGA
TCATGTTGGTGATCCATCAAATTCTCTTTGGGTCAGAGTTAAAGCCAGGGTTGGACAAAAAGAATCTGCC
TATGCAAAGTCAGAAGAATTTGCTGTATGCCGAGATGGAAAAATTGGACCACCTAAACTGGATATCAGAA
AGGAGGAGAAGCAAATCATGATTGACATATTTCACCCTTCAGTTTTTGTAAATGGAGACGAGCAGGAAGT
CGATTATGATCCCGAAACTACCTGTTACATTAGGGTGTACAATGTGTATGTGAGAATGAACGGAAGTGAG
ATCCAGTATAAAATACTCACGCAGAAGGAAGATGATTGTGACGAGATTCAGTGCCAGTTAGCGATTCCAG
TATCCTCACTGAATTCTCAGTACTGTGTTTCAGCAGAAGGAGTCTTACATGTGTGGGGTGTTACAACTGA
AAAGTCAAAAGAAGTTTGTATTACCATTTTCAATAGCAGTATAAAAGGTTCTCTTTGGATTCCAGTTGTT
GCTGCTTTACTACTCTTTCTAGTGCTTAGCCTGGTATTCATCTGTTTTTATATTAAGAAAATTAATCCAT
TGAAGGAAAAAAGCATAATATTACCCAAGTCCTTGATCTCTGTGGTAAGAAGTGCTACTTTAGAGACAAA
ACCTGAATCAAAATATGTATCACTCATCACGTCATACCAGCCATTTTCCTTAGAAAAGGAGGTGGTCTGT
GAAGAGCCGTTGTCTCCAGCAACAGTTCCAGGCATGCATACCGAAGACAATCCAGGAAAAGTGGAACATA
CAGAAGAACTTTCTAGTATAACAGAAGTGGTGACTACTGAAGAAAATATTCCTGACGTGGTCCCGGGCAG
CCATCTGACTCCAATAGAGAGAGAGAGTTCTTCACCTTTAAGTAGTAACCAGTCTGAACCTGGCAGCATC
GCTTTAAACTCGTATCACTCCAGAAATTGTTCTGAGAGTGATCACTCCAGAAATGGTTTTGATACTGATT
CCAGCTGTCTGGAATCACATAGCTCCTTATCTGACTCAGAATTTCCCCCAAATAATAAAGGTGAAATAAA
AACAGAAGGACAAGAGCTCATAACCGTAATAAAAGCCCCCACCTCCTTTGGTTATGATAAACCACATGTG
CTAGTGGATCTACTTGTGGATGATAGCGGTAAAGAGTCCTTGATTGGTTATAGACCAACAGAAGATTCCA
AAGAATTTTCAGTTTCTCAAGGCAGTTCAGGTGGTGGCGGGAGCGGAGGTGGAGGCTCGAGCGGTGTCTT
CACACTCGAAGATTTCGTTGGGGACTGGGAACAGACAGCCGCCTACAACCTGGACCAAGTCCTTGAACAG
GGAGGTGTGTCCAGTTTGCTGCAGAATCTCGCCGTGTCCGTAACTCCGATCCAAAGGATTGTCCGGAGCG
GTGAAAATGCCCTGAAGATCGACATCCATGTCATCATCCCGTATGAAGGTCTGAGCGCCGACCAAATGGC
CCAGATCGAAGAGGTGTTTAAGGTGGTGTACCCTGTGGATGATCATCACTTTAAGGTGATCCTGCCCTAT
GGCACACTGGTAATCGACGGGGTTACGCCGAACATGCTGAACTATTTCGGACGGCCGTATGAAGGCATCG
CCGTGTTCGACGGCAAAAAGATCACTGTAACAGGGACCCTGTGGAACGGCAACAAAATTATCGACGAGCG
CCTGATCACCCCCGACGGCTCCATGCTGTTCCGAGTAACCATCAACAGCTAAGGCCGCGACTCTAGAGTC
GACCTGCAGGCATGCAAGCTGATCCGGCTGCTAACAAAGCCCGAAAGGAAGCTGAGTTGGCTGCTGCCAC
CGCTGAGCAATAACTAGCATAACCCCTTGGGGCGGCCGCTTCGAGCAGACATGATAAGATACATTGATGA
GTTTGGACAAACCACAACTAGAATGCAGTGAAAAAAATGCTTTATTTGTGAAATTTGTGATGCTATTGCT
TTATTTGTAACCATTATAAGCTGCAATAAACAAGTTAACAACAACAATTGCATTCATTTTATGTTTCAGG
TTCAGGGGGAGATGTGGGAGGTTTTTTTAAGCAAGTAAAACCTCTACAAATGTGGTAAAATCGAATTTTA
ACAAAATATTAACGCTTACAATTTCCTGATGCGGTATTTTCTCCTTACGCATCTGTGCGGTATTTCACAC
CGCATACGCGGATCTGCGCAGCACCATGGCCTGAAATAACCTCTGAAAGAGGAACTTGGTTAGGTACCTT
CTGAGGCGGAAAGAACCAGCTGTGGAATGTGTGTCAGTTAGGGTGTGGAAAGTCCCCAGGCTCCCCAGCA
GGCAGAAGTATGCAAAGCATGCATCTCAATTAGTCAGCAACCAGGTGTGGAAAGTCCCCAGGCTCCCCAG
CAGGCAGAAGTATGCAAAGCATGCATCTCAATTAGTCAGCAACCATAGTCCCGCCCCTAACTCCGCCCAT
CCCGCCCCTAACTCCGCCCAGTTCCGCCCATTCTCCGCCCCATGGCTGACTAATTTTTTTTATTTATGCA
GAGGCCGAGGCCGCCTCGGCCTCTGAGCTATTCCAGAAGTAGTGAGGAGGCTTTTTTGGAGGCCTAGGCT
TTTGCAAAAAGCTTAATTAACTGTTGACAATTAATCATCGGCATAGTATATCGGCATAGTATAATACGAC
AAGGTGAGGAACTAAACCCAGGAGGCAGATCATGATTGAACAAGATGGATTGCACGCAGGTTCTCCGGCC
GCTTGGGTGGAGAGGCTATTCGGCTATGACTGGGCACAACAGACAATCGGCTGCTCTGATGCCGCCGTGT
TCCGGCTGTCAGCGCAGGGGCGCCCGGTTCTTTTTGTCAAGACCGACCTGTCCGGTGCCCTGAATGAACT
GCAGGACGAGGCAGCGCGGCTATCGTGGCTGGCCACGACGGGCGTTCCTTGCGCAGCTGTGCTCGACGTT
GTCACTGAAGCGGGAAGGGACTGGCTGCTATTGGGCGAAGTGCCGGGGCAGGATCTCCTGTCATCTCACC
TTGCTCCTGCCGAGAAAGTATCCATCATGGCTGATGCAATGCGGCGGCTGCATACGCTTGATCCGGCTAC
CTGCCCATTCGACCACCAAGCGAAACATCGCATCGAGCGAGCACGTACTCGGATGGAAGCCGGTCTTGTC
GATCAGGATGATCTGGACGAAGAGCATCAGGGGCTCGCGCCAGCCGAACTGTTCGCCAGGCTCAAGGCGC
GCATGCCCGACGGCGAGGATCTCGTCGTGACCCATGGCGATGCCTGCTTGCCGAATATCATGGTGGAAAA
TGGCCGCTTTTCTGGATTCATCGACTGTGGCCGGCTGGGTGTGGCGGACCGCTATCAGGACATAGCGTTG
GCTACCCGTGATATTGCTGAAGAGCTTGGCGGCGAATGGGCTGACCGCTTCCTCGTGCTTTACGGTATCG
CCGCTCCCGATTCGCAGCGCATCGCCTTCTATCGCCTTCTTGACGAGTTCTTCTGAGCGGGACTCTGGGG
TTCGAAATGACCGACCAAGCGACGCCCAACCTGCCATCACGATGGCCGCAATAAAATATCTTTATTTTCA
TTACATCTGTGTGTTGGTTTTTTGTGTGAATCGATAGCGATAAGGATCCTCTTTGCGCTTGCGTTTTCCC
TTGTCCAGATAGCCCAGTAGCTGACATTCATCCGGGGTCAGCACCGTTTCTGCGGACTGGCTTTCTACCC
GGTATCAGCTCACTCAAAGGCGGTAATACGGTTATCCACAGAATCAGGGGATAACGCAGGAAAGAACATG
TGAGCAAAAGGCCAGCAAAAGGCCAGGAACCGTAAAAAGGCCGCGTTGCTGGCGTTTTTCCATAGGCTCC
GCCCCCCTGACGAGCATCACAAAAATCGACGCTCAAGTCAGAGGTGGCGAAACCCGACAGGACTATAAAG
ATACCAGGCGTTTCCCCCTGGAAGCTCCCTCGTGCGCTCTCCTGTTCCGACCCTGCCGCTTACCGGATAC
CTGTCCGCCTTTCTCCCTTCGGGAAGCGTGGCGCTTTCTCATAGCTCACGCTGTAGGTATCTCAGTTCGG
TGTAGGTCGTTCGCTCCAAGCTGGGCTGTGTGCACGAACCCCCCGTTCAGCCCGACCGCTGCGCCTTATC
CGGTAACTATCGTCTTGAGTCCAACCCGGTAAGACACGACTTATCGCCACTGGCAGCAGCCACTGGTAAC
AGGATTAGCAGAGCGAGGTATGTAGGCGGTGCTACAGAGTTCTTGAAGTGGTGGCCTAACTACGGCTACA
CTAGAAGGACAGTATTTGGTATCTGCGCTCTGCTGAAGCCAGTTACCTTCGGAAAAAGAGTTGGTAGCTC
TTGATCCGGCAAACAAACCACCGCTGGTAGCGGTGGTTTTTTTGTTTGCAAGCAGCAGATTACGCGCAGA
AAAAAAGGATTTCAAGAAGATCCTTTGATCTTTTCTACGGGGTCTGACGCTCAGTGGAACGAAAACTCAC
GTTAAGGGATTTTGGTCATGAGATTATCAAAAAGGATCTTCACCTAGATCCTTTTATAGTCCGGAAATAC
AGGAACGCACGCTGGATGGCCCTTCGCTGGGATGGTGAAACCATGAAAAATGGCAGCTTCAGTGGATTAA
GTGGGGGTAATGTGGCCTGTACCCTCTGGTTGCATAGGTATTCATACGGTTAAAATTTATCAGGCGCGAT
TGCGGCAGTTTTTCGGGTGGTTTGTTGCCATTTTTACCTGTCTGCTGCCGTGATCGCGCTGAACGCGTTT
TAGCGGTGCGTACAATTAAGGGATTATGGTAAATCCACTTACTGTCTGCCCTCGTAGCCATCGAGATAAA
CCGCAGTACTCCGGCCACGATGCGTCCGGCGTAGAGGATCGAGATCT
